>Addgene plasmid #220772 | pAV-CAG-oScarlet-WPRE-BC8-pA | addgene full sequence | sequence record 457852 | Addgene NGS Result
CTGCGCGCTCGCTCGCTCACTGAGGCCGCCCGGGCAAAGCCCGGGCGTCGGGCGACCTTTGGTCGCCCGG
CCTCAGTGAGCGAGCGAGCGCGCAGAGAGGGAGTGGCCAACTCCATCACTAGGGGTTCCTTGTAGTTAAT
GATTAACCCGCCATGCTACTTATCTACGTAGCCATGCTCTAGGAAGAGTACCATTGACGTCAATAATGAC
GTATGTTCCCATAGTAACGCCAATAGGGACTTTCCATTGACGTCAATGGGTGGAGTATTTACGGTAAACT
GCCCACTTGGCAGTACATCAAGTGTATCATATGCCAAGTACGCCCCCTATTGACGTCAATGACGGTAAAT
GGCCCGCCTGGCATTATGCCCAGTACATGACCTTATGGGACTTTCCTACTTGGCAGTACATCTACGTATT
AGTCATCGCTATTACCATGGTCGAGGTGAGCCCCACGTTCTGCTTCACTCTCCCCATCTCCCCCCCCTCC
CCACCCCCAATTTTGTATTTATTTATTTTTTAATTATTTTGTGCAGCGATGGGGGCGGGGGGGGGGGGGG
NSGCGCGCCRGGSGGGGSGGGGGGGGGSGRGGGGSGGGGSGGGGSGRGGCGGAGAGGTGCGGCGGCAGCC
AATCAGAGCGGCGCGCTCCGAAAGTTTCCTTTTATGGCGAGGCGGCGGCGGCGGCGGCCCTATAAAAAGC
GAAGCGCGCGGCGGGCGGGAGTCGCTGCGCGCTGCCTTCGCCCCGTGCCCCGCTCCGCCGCCGCCTCGCG
CCGCCCGCCCCGGCTCTGACTGACCGCGTTACTCCCACAGGTGAGCGGGCGGGACGGCCCTTCTCCTCCG
GGCTGTAATTAGCGCTTGGTTTAATGACGGCTTGTTTCTTTTCTGTGGCTGCGTGAAAGCCTTGAGGGGC
TCCGGGAGGGCCCTTTGTGCGGGGGGAGCGGCTCGGGGCTGTCCGCGGGGGGACGGCTGCCTTCGGGGGG
GACGGGGCAGGGCGGGGTTCGGCTTCTGGCGTGTGACCGGCGGCTCTAGAGCCTCTGCTAACCATGTTCA
TGCCTTCTTCTTTTTCCTACAGCTCCTGGGCAACGTGCTGGTTATTGTGCTGTCTCATCATTTTGGCAAA
GAATTGGATCCGAATTCATGGTGAGCAAGGGCGAGGCAGTGATCAAGGAGTTCATGCGGTTCAAGGTGCA
CATGGAGGGCTCCATGAACGGCCACGAGTTCGAGATCGAGGGCGAGGGCGAGGGCCGCCCCTACGAGGGC
ACCCAGACCGCCAAGCTGAAGGTGACCAAGGGTGGCCCCCTGCCCTTCTCCTGGGACATCCTGTCCCCTC
AGTTCATGTACGGCTCCAGGGCCTTCACCAAGCACCCCGCCGACATCCCCGACTACTATAAGCAGTCCTT
CCCCGAGGGCTTCAAGTGGGACCGCGTGATGAACTTCGAGGACGGCGGCGCCGTGACCGTGACCCAGGAC
ACCTCCCTGGAGGACGGCACCCTGATCTACAAGGTGAAGCTCCGCGGCACCAACTTCCCTCCTGACGGCC
CCGTAATGCAGAAGAAGACAATGGGCTGGGAAGCGTCCACCGAGCGGTTGTACCCCGAGGACGGCGTGCT
GAAGGGCGACATTAAGATGGCCCTGCGCCTGAAGGACGGCGGGCGCTACCTGGCGGACTTCAAGACCACC
TACAAGGCCAAGAAGCCCGTGCAGATGCCCGGCGCCTACAACGTGGACCGCAAGTTGGACATCACCTCCC
ACAACGAGGACTACACCGTGGTGGAACAGTACGAACGCTCCGAGGGCCGCCACTCCACCGGCGGCATGGA
CGAGCTGTACAAGTAAAAGATTTCTAGAGGCGCGAGCTTATCGATAATCAACCTCTGGATTACAAAATTT
GTGAAAGATTGACTGGTATTCTTAACTATGTTGCTCCTTTTACGCTATGTGGATACGCTGCTTTAATGCC
TTTGTATCATGCTATTGCTTCCCGTATGGCTTTCATTTTCTCCTCCTTGTATAAATCCTGGTTGCTGTCT
CTTTATGAGGAGTTGTGGCCCGTTGTCAGGCAACGTGGCGTGGTGTGCACTGTGTTTGCTGACGCAACCC
CCACTGGTTGGGGCATTGCCACCACCTGTCAGCTCCTTTCCGGGACTTTCGCTTTCCCCCTCCCTATTGC
CACGGCGGAACTCATCGCCGCCTGCCTTGCCCGCTGCTGGACAGGGGCTCGGCTGTTGGGCACTGACAAT
TCCGTGGTGTTGTCGGGGAAATCATCGTCCTTTCCTTGGCTGCTCGCCTGTGTTGCCACCTGGATTCTGC
GCGGGACGTCCTTCTGCTACGTCCCTTCGGCCCTCAATCCAGCGGACCTTCCTTCCCGCGGCCTGCTGCC
GGCTCTGCGGCCTCTTCCGCGTCTTCGCCTTCGCCCTCAGACGAGTCGGATCTCCCTTTGGGCCGCCTCC
CCGCGCGGCCGCAGGTGTTCCTCAAGGTGGAGATGTACATGTAGGTCATCCAGGACTTCTTCATCCTGTT
GTTGATCGAGTAGTTCATGGTGTACCTGTTCCAGTTGTACGTTTCGAGCAGACATGATAAGATACATTGA
TGAGTTTGGACAAACCACAACTAGAATGCAGTGAAAAAAATGCTTTATTTGTGAAATTTGTGATGCTATT
GCTTTATTTGTAACCATTATAAGCTGCAATAAACAAGTTAACAACAACAATTGCATTCATTTTATGTTTC
AGGTTCAGGGGGAGATGTGGGAGGTTTTTTAAAGCAAGTAAAACCTCTACAAATGTGGTAAAATCGATAA
GGATCTTCCTAGAGCATGGCTACGTAGATAAGTAGCATGGCGGGTTAATCATTAACTACAAGGAACCCCT
AGTGATGGAGTTGGCCACTCCCTCTCTGCGCGCTCGCTCGCTCACTGAGGCCGCCCGGGCTTTGCCCGGG
CGGCCTCAGTGAGCGAGCGAGCGCGCAGCTGCATTAATGAATCGGCCAACGCGCGGGGAGAGGCGGTTTG
CGTATTGGGCGCTCTTCCGCTTCCTCGCTCACTGACTCGCTGCGCTCGGTCGTTCGGCTGCGGCGAGCGG
TATCAGCTCACTCAAAGGCGGTAATACGGTTATCCACAGAATCAGGGGATAACGCAGGAAAGAACATGTG
AGCAAAAGGCCAGCAAAAGGCCAGGAACCGTAAAAAGGCCGCGTTGCTGGCGTTTTTCCATAGGCTCCGC
CCCCCTGACGAGCATCACAAAAATCGACGCTCAAGTCAGAGGTGGCGAAACCCGACAGGACTATAAAGAT
ACCAGGCGTTTCCCCCTGGAAGCTCCCTCGTGCGCTCTCCTGTTCCGACCCTGCCGCTTACCGGATACCT
GTCCGCCTTTCTCCCTTCGGGAAGCGTGGCGCTTTCTCATAGCTCACGCTGTAGGTATCTCAGTTCGGTG
TAGGTCGTTCGCTCCAAGCTGGGCTGTGTGCACGAACCCCCCGTTCAGCCCGACCGCTGCGCCTTATCCG
GTAACTATCGTCTTGAGTCCAACCCGGTAAGACACGACTTATCGCCACTGGCAGCAGCCACTGGTAACAG
GATTAGCAGAGCGAGGTATGTAGGCGGTGCTACAGAGTTCTTGAAGTGGTGGCCTAACTACGGCTACACT
AGAAGAACAGTATTTGGTATCTGCGCTCTGCTGAAGCCAGTTACCTTCGGAAAAAGAGTTGGTAGCTCTT
GATCCGGCAAACAAACCACCGCTGGTAGCGGTGGTTTTTTTGTTTGCAAGCAGCAGATTACGCGCAGAAA
AAAAGGATCTCAAGAAGATCCTTTGATCTTTTCTACGGGGTCTGACGCTCAGTGGAACGAAAACTCACGT
TAAGGGATTTTGGTCATGAGATTATCAAAAAGGATCTTCACCTAGATCCTTTTAAATTAAAAATGAAGTT
TTAAATCAATCTAAAGTATATATGAGTAAACTTGGTCTGACAGTTACCAATGCTTAATCAGTGAGGCACC
TATCTCAGCGATCTGTCTATTTCGTTCATCCATAGTTGCCTGACTCCCCGTCGTGTAGATAACTACGATA
CGGGAGGGCTTACCATCTGGCCCCAGTGCTGCAATGATACCGCGAGACCCACGCTCACCGGCTCCAGATT
TATCAGCAATAAACCAGCCAGCCGGAAGGGCCGAGCGCAGAAGTGGTCCTGCAACTTTATCCGCCTCCAT
CCAGTCTATTAATTGTTGCCGGGAAGCTAGAGTAAGTAGTTCGCCAGTTAATAGTTTGCGCAACGTTGTT
GCCATTGCTACAGGCATCGTGGTGTCACGCTCGTCGTTTGGTATGGCTTCATTCAGCTCCGGTTCCCAAC
GATCAAGGCGAGTTACATGATCCCCCATGTTGTGCAAAAAAGCGGTTAGCTCCTTCGGTCCTCCGATCGT
TGTCAGAAGTAAGTTGGCCGCAGTGTTATCACTCATGGTTATGGCAGCACTGCATAATTCTCTTACTGTC
ATGCCATCCGTAAGATGCTTTTCTGTGACTGGTGAGTACTCAACCAAGTCATTCTGAGAATAGTGTATGC
GGCGACCGAGTTGCTCTTGCCCGGCGTCAATACGGGATAATACCGCGCCACATAGCAGAACTTTAAAAGT
GCTCATCATTGGAAAACGTTCTTCGGGGCGAAAACTCTCAAGGATCTTACCGCTGTTGAGATCCAGTTCG
ATGTAACCCACTCGTGCACCCAACTGATCTTCAGCATCTTTTACTTTCACCAGCGTTTCTGGGTGAGCAA
AAACAGGAAGGCAAAATGCCGCAAAAAAGGGAATAAGGGCGACACGGAAATGTTGAATACTCATACTCTT
CCTTTTTCAATATTATTGAAGCATTTATCAGGGTTATTGTCTCATGAGCGGATACATATTTGAATGTATT
TAGAAAAATAAACAAATAGGGGTTCCGCGCACATTTCCCCGAAAAGTGCCACCTAAATTGTAAGCGTTAA
TATTTTGTTAAAATTCGCGTTAAATTTTTGTTAAATCAGCTCATTTTTTAACCAATAGGCCGAAATCGGC
AAAATCCCTTATAAATCAAAAGAATAGACCGAGATAGGGT
[37 nt withheld, positions 5081-5117]
AAAGAACGTGGACTCCAACGTCAAAGG
[49 nt withheld, positions 5145-5193]
T
[91 nt withheld, positions 5195-5285]
G
[124 nt withheld, positions 5287-5410]
CCCATTCGCCATTCAGGCTGCGCAACTGTTGGGAAGGGCGATCGGTGCGGGCCTCTTCGCTATTACGCCA
G
Features (pLannotate 1.2.2; 18 found; start..end, strand, type, name):
    191..439     +  enhancer       CMV enhancer (fragment): human cytomegalovirus immediate early enhancer
    441..717     +  promoter       chicken β-actin promoter: No description available
    718..853     +  intron         hybrid intron (fragment): hybrid between chicken β-actin (CBA) and minute virus of mice (MMV) introns (Gray et al., 2011)
    942..1072    +  intron         chimeric intron (fragment): chimera between introns from chicken β-actin and rabbit β-globin
   1070..1132    +  CDS            HBB (fragment): HBB_LEPEU - Experimental evidence at protein level: Swiss-Prot protein existence level 1. Involved in oxygen transport from the lung to the various peripheral tissues. From Lepus europaeus (European hare).
   1138..1833    +  CDS            mScarlet: mScarlet is a basic (constitutively fluorescent) red fluorescent protein published in 2016, derived from synthetic construct. It has moderate acid sensitivity.
   1866..2454    +  misc_feature   WPRE: woodchuck hepatitis virus posttranscriptional regulatory element
   2578..2699    -  polyA_signal   SV40 poly(A) signal: SV40 polyadenylation signal
   2722..2790    -  CDS            large T antigen (fragment): large T antigen from SV40 (simian virus 40)
   2861..2923    +  repeat_region  AAV2 ITR (fragment): inverted terminal repeat of adeno-associated virus serotype 2 inverted
   2941..2968    -  repeat_region  AAV2 ITR (fragment): inverted terminal repeat of adeno-associated virus serotype 2 inverted
   2966..3022    -  CDS            lacI (fragment): lac repressor; lacI; The lac repressor binds to the lac operator to inhibit transcription in E. coli. This inhibition can be relieved by adding lactose or isopropyl-β-D-thiogalactopyranoside (IPTG).
   3205..3793    -  rep_origin     ori: high-copy-number ColE1/pMB1/pBR322/pUC origin of replication
   3964..4824    -  CDS            AmpR: β-lactamase; bla; confers resistance to ampicillin, carbenicillin, and related antibiotics
   4825..4929    -  promoter       AmpR promoter: bla
   4982..5410    -  rep_origin     f1 ori (sequence partly withheld): f1 bacteriophage origin of replication; arrow indicates direction of (+) strand synthesis
   5415..3       -  CDS            lacZα (fragment) (across the origin): LacZα fragment of β-galactosidase; lacZ fragment
   5479..130     -  repeat_region  AAV2 ITR (fragment) (across the origin): inverted terminal repeat of adeno-associated virus serotype 2 inverted
