>Addgene plasmid #220772 | pAV-CAG-oScarlet-WPRE-BC8-pA | analyzer sequence | sequence record 432178
CTGCGCGCTCGCTCGCTCACTGAGGCCGCCCGGGCAAAGCCCGGGCGTCGGGCGACCTTTGGTCGCCCGG
CCTCAGTGAGCGAGCGAGCGCGCAGAGAGGGAGTGGCCAACTCCATCACTAGGGGTTCCTTGTAGTTAAT
GATTAACCCGCCATGCTACTTATCTACGTAGCCATGCTCTAGGAAGAGTACCATTGACGTCAATAATGAC
GTATGTTCCCATAGTAACGCCAATAGGGACTTTCCATTGACGTCAATGGGTGGAGTATTTACGGTAAACT
GCCCACTTGGCAGTACATCAAGTGTATCATATGCCAAGTACGCCCCCTATTGACGTCAATGACGGTAAAT
GGCCCGCCTGGCATTATGCCCAGTACATGACCTTATGGGACTTTCCTACTTGGCAGTACATCTACGTATT
AGTCATCGCTATTACCATGGTCGAGGTGAGCCCCACGTTCTGCTTCACTCTCCCCATCTCCCCCCCCTCC
CCACCCCCAATTTTGTATTTATTTATTTTTTAATTATTTTGTGCAGCGATGGGGGCGGGGGGGGGGGGGG
CGCGSGCCAGGCGGGGCGGGGCGGGGCGAGGGGCGGGGCGGGGCGAGGCGGAGAGGTGCGGCGGCAGCCA
ATCAGAGCGGCGCGCTCCGAAAGTTTCCTTTTATGGCGAGGCGGCGGCGGCGGCGGCCCTATAAAAAGCG
AAGCGCGCGGCGGGCGGGAGTCGCTGCGCGCTGCCTTCGCCCCGTGCCCCGCTCCGCCGCCGCCTCGCGC
CGCCCGCCCCGGCTCTGACTGACCGCGTTACTCCCACAGGTGAGCGGGCGGGACGGCCCTTCTCCTCCGG
GCTGTAATTAGCGCTTGGTTTAATGACGGCTTGTTTCTTTTCTGTGGCTGCGTGAAAGCCTTGAGGGGCT
CCGGGAGGGCCCTTTGTGCGGGGGGAGCGGCTCGGGGCTGTCCGCGGGGGGACGGCTGCCTTCGGGGGGG
ACGGGGCAGGGCGGGGTTCGGCTTCTGGCGTGTGACCGGCGGCTCTAGAGCCTCTGCTAACCATGTTCAT
GCCTTCTTCTTTTTCCTACAGCTCCTGGGCAACGTGCTGGTTATTGTGCTGTCTCATCATTTTGGCAAAG
AATTGGATCCGAATTCATGGTGAGCAAGGGCGAGGCAGTGATCAAGGAGTTCATGCGGTTCAAGGTGCAC
ATGGAGGGCTCCATGAACGGCCACGAGTTCGAGATCGAGGGCGAGGGCGAGGGCCGCCCCTACGAGGGCA
CCCAGACCGCCAAGCTGAAGGTGACCAAGGGTGGCCCCCTGCCCTTCTCCTGGGACATCCTGTCCCCTCA
GTTCATGTACGGCTCCAGGGCCTTCACCAAGCACCCCGCCGACATCCCCGACTACTATAAGCAGTCCTTC
CCCGAGGGCTTCAAGTGGGACCGCGTGATGAACTTCGAGGACGGCGGCGCCGTGACCGTGACCCAGGACA
CCTCCCTGGAGGACGGCACCCTGATCTACAAGGTGAAGCTCCGCGGCACCAACTTCCCTCCTGACGGCCC
CGTAATGCAGAAGAAGACAATGGGCTGGGAAGCGTCCACCGAGCGGTTGTACCCCGAGGACGGCGTGCTG
AAGGGCGACATTAAGATGGCCCTGCGCCTGAAGGACGGCGGGCGCTACCTGGCGGACTTCAAGACCACCT
ACAAGGCCAAGAAGCCCGTGCAGATGCCCGGCGCCTACAACGTGGACCGCAAGTTGGACATCACCTCCCA
CAACGAGGACTACACCGTGGTGGAACAGTACGAACGCTCCGAGGGCCGCCACTCCACCGGCGGCATGGAC
GAGCTGTACAAGTAAAAGCTTTCTAGAGGCGCGAGCTTATCGATAATCAACCTCTGGATTACAAAATTTG
TGAAAGATTGACTGGTATTCTTAACTATGTTGCTCCTTTTACGCTATGTGGATACGCTGCTTTAATGCCT
TTGTATCATGCTATTGCTTCCCGTATGGCTTTCATTTTCTCCTCCTTGTATAAATCCTGGTTGCTGTCTC
TTTATGAGGAGTTGTGGCCCGTTGTCAGGCAACGTGGCGTGGTGTGCACTGTGTTTGCTGACGCAACCCC
CACTGGTTGGGGCATTGCCACCACCTGTCAGCTCCTTTCCGGGACTTTCGCTTTCCCCCTCCCTATTGCC
ACGGCGGAACTCATCGCCGCCTGCCTTGCCCGCTGCTGGACAGGGGCTCGGCTGTTGGGCACTGACAATT
CCGTGGTGTTGTCGGGGAAATCATCGTCCTTTCCTTGGCTGCTCGCCTGTGTTGCCACCTGGATTCTGCG
CGGGACGTCCTTCTGCTACGTCCCTTCGGCCCTCAATCCAGCGGACCTTCCTTCCCGCGGCCTGCTGCCG
GCTCTGCGGCCTCTTCCGCGTCTTCGCCTTCGCCCTCAGACGAGTCGGATCTCCCTTTGGGCCGCCTCCC
CGCGCGGCCGCAGGTGTTCCTCAAGGTGGAGATGTACATGTAGGTCATCCAGGACTTCTTCATCCTGTTG
TTGATCGAGTAGTTCATGGTGTACCTGTTCCAGTTGTACGTTTCGAGCAGACATGATAAGATACATTGAT
GAGTTTGGACAAACCACAACTAGAATGCAGTGAAAAAAATGCTTTATTTGTGAAATTTGTGATGCTATTG
CTTTATTTGTAACCATTATAAGCTGCAATAAACAAGTTAACAACAACAATTGCATTCATTTTATGTTTCA
GGTTCAGGGGGAGATGTGGGAGGTTTTTTAAAGCAAGTAAAACCTCTACAAATGTGGTAAAATCGATAAG
GATCTTCCTAGAGCATGGCTACGTAGATAAGTAGCATGGCGGGTTAATCATTAACTACAAGGAACCCCTA
GTGATGGAGTTGGCCACTCCCTCTCTGCGCGCTCGCTCGCTCACTGAGGCCGGGCGACCAAAGGTCGCCC
GACGCCCGGGCTTTGCCCGGGCGGCCTCAGTGAGCGAGCGAGCGCGCAGCTGCATTAATGAATCGGCCAA
CGCGCGGGGAGAGGCGGTTTGCGTATTGGGCGCTCTTCCGCTTCCTCGCTCACTGACTCGCTGCGCTCGG
TCGTTCGGCTGCGGCGAGCGGTATCAGCTCACTCAAAGGCGGTAATACGGTTATCCACAGAATCAGGGGA
TAACGCAGGAAAGAACATGTGAGCAAAAGGCCAGCAAAAGGCCAGGAACCGTAAAAAGGCCGCGTTGCTG
GCGTTTTTCCATAGGCTCCGCCCCCCTGACGAGCATCACAAAAATCGACGCTCAAGTCAGAGGTGGCGAA
ACCCGACAGGACTATAAAGATACCAGGCGTTTCCCCCTGGAAGCTCCCTCGTGCGCTCTCCTGTTCCGAC
CCTGCCGCTTACCGGATACCTGTCCGCCTTTCTCCCTTCGGGAAGCGTGGCGCTTTCTCATAGCTCACGC
TGTAGGTATCTCAGTTCGGTGTAGGTCGTTCGCTCCAAGCTGGGCTGTGTGCACGAACCCCCCGTTCAGC
CCGACCGCTGCGCCTTATCCGGTAACTATCGTCTTGAGTCCAACCCGGTAAGACACGACTTATCGCCACT
GGCAGCAGCCACTGGTAACAGGATTAGCAGAGCGAGGTATGTAGGCGGTGCTACAGAGTTCTTGAAGTGG
TGGCCTAACTACGGCTACACTAGAAGAACAGTATTTGGTATCTGCGCTCTGCTGAAGCCAGTTACCTTCG
GAAAAAGAGTTGGTAGCTCTTGATCCGGCAAACAAACCACCGCTGGTAGCGGTGGTTTTTTTGTTTGCAA
GCAGCAGATTACGCGCAGAAAAAAAGGATCTCAAGAAGATCCTTTGATCTTTTCTACGGGGTCTGACGCT
CAGTGGAACGAAAACTCACGTTAAGGGATTTTGGTCATGAGATTATCAAAAAGGATCTTCACCTAGATCC
TTTTAAATTAAAAATGAAGTTTTAAATCAATCTAAAGTATATATGAGTAAACTTGGTCTGACAGTTACCA
ATGCTTAATCAGTGAGGCACCTATCTCAGCGATCTGTCTATTTCGTTCATCCATAGTTGCCTGACTCCCC
GTCGTGTAGATAACTACGATACGGGAGGGCTTACCATCTGGCCCCAGTGCTGCAATGATACCGCGAGACC
CACGCTCACCGGCTCCAGATTTATCAGCAATAAACCAGCCAGCCGGAAGGGCCGAGCGCAGAAGTGGTCC
TGCAACTTTATCCGCCTCCATCCAGTCTATTAATTGTTGCCGGGAAGCTAGAGTAAGTAGTTCGCCAGTT
AATAGTTTGCGCAACGTTGTTGCCATTGCTACAGGCATCGTGGTGTCACGCTCGTCGTTTGGTATGGCTT
CATTCAGCTCCGGTTCCCAACGATCAAGGCGAGTTACATGATCCCCCATGTTGTGCAAAAAAGCGGTTAG
CTCCTTCGGTCCTCCGATCGTTGTCAGAAGTAAGTTGGCCGCAGTGTTATCACTCATGGTTATGGCAGCA
CTGCATAATTCTCTTACTGTCATGCCATCCGTAAGATGCTTTTCTGTGACTGGTGAGTACTCAACCAAGT
CATTCTGAGAATAGTGTATGCGGCGACCGAGTTGCTCTTGCCCGGCGTCAATACGGGATAATACCGCGCC
ACATAGCAGAACTTTAAAAGTGCTCATCATTGGAAAACGTTCTTCGGGGCGAAAACTCTCAAGGATCTTA
CCGCTGTTGAGATCCAGTTCGATGTAACCCACTCGTGCACCCAACTGATCTTCAGCATCTTTTACTTTCA
CCAGCGTTTCTGGGTGAGCAAAAACAGGAAGGCAAAATGCCGCAAAAAAGGGAATAAGGGCGACACGGAA
ATGTTGAATACTCATACTCTTCCTTTTTCAATATTATTGAAGCATTTATCAGGGTTATTGTCTCATGAGC
GGATACATATTTGAATGTATTTAGAAAAATAAACAAATAGGGGTTCCGCGCACATTTCCCCGAAAAGTGC
CACCTAAATTGTAAGCGTTAATATTTTGTTAAAATTCGCGTTAAATTTTTGTTAAATCAGCTCATTTTTT
AACCAATAGGCCGAAATCGGCAAAATCCCTTATAAATCAAAAGAATAGACCGAGATAGGGT
[37 nt withheld, positions 5102-5138]
AAAGAACGTGGACTCCAACGTCAAAGG
[49 nt withheld, positions 5166-5214]
T
[91 nt withheld, positions 5216-5306]
G
[124 nt withheld, positions 5308-5431]
CCCATTCGCCATTCAGGCTGCGCAACTGTTGGGAAGGGCGATCGGTGCGGGCCTCTTCGCTATTACGCCA
G
Features (pLannotate 1.2.2; 17 found; start..end, strand, type, name):
    191..439     +  enhancer       CMV enhancer (fragment): human cytomegalovirus immediate early enhancer
    441..716     +  promoter       chicken β-actin promoter: No description available
    717..852     +  intron         hybrid intron (fragment): hybrid between chicken β-actin (CBA) and minute virus of mice (MMV) introns (Gray et al., 2011)
    941..1071    +  intron         chimeric intron (fragment): chimera between introns from chicken β-actin and rabbit β-globin
   1069..1131    +  CDS            HBB (fragment): HBB_LEPEU - Experimental evidence at protein level: Swiss-Prot protein existence level 1. Involved in oxygen transport from the lung to the various peripheral tissues. From Lepus europaeus (European hare).
   1137..1832    +  CDS            mScarlet: mScarlet is a basic (constitutively fluorescent) red fluorescent protein published in 2016, derived from synthetic construct. It has moderate acid sensitivity.
   1865..2453    +  misc_feature   WPRE: woodchuck hepatitis virus posttranscriptional regulatory element
   2577..2698    -  polyA_signal   SV40 poly(A) signal: SV40 polyadenylation signal
   2721..2789    -  CDS            large T antigen (fragment): large T antigen from SV40 (simian virus 40)
   2860..2993    +  repeat_region  AAV2 ITR: inverted terminal repeat of adeno-associated virus serotype 2 inverted
   2987..3043    -  CDS            lacI (fragment): lac repressor; lacI; The lac repressor binds to the lac operator to inhibit transcription in E. coli. This inhibition can be relieved by adding lactose or isopropyl-β-D-thiogalactopyranoside (IPTG).
   3226..3814    -  rep_origin     ori: high-copy-number ColE1/pMB1/pBR322/pUC origin of replication
   3985..4845    -  CDS            AmpR: β-lactamase; bla; confers resistance to ampicillin, carbenicillin, and related antibiotics
   4846..4950    -  promoter       AmpR promoter: bla
   5003..5431    -  rep_origin     f1 ori (sequence partly withheld): f1 bacteriophage origin of replication; arrow indicates direction of (+) strand synthesis
   5436..3       -  CDS            lacZα (fragment) (across the origin): LacZα fragment of β-galactosidase; lacZ fragment
   5500..130     -  repeat_region  AAV2 ITR (fragment) (across the origin): inverted terminal repeat of adeno-associated virus serotype 2 inverted
