>Addgene plasmid #220772 | pAV-CAG-oScarlet-WPRE-BC8-pA Sequencing Result | analyzer sequence | sequence record 439269
CTGCGCGCTCGCTCGCTCACTGACTCGCTGCGCTCGGTCGTTCGGCTGCGGCGAGCGGTATCAGCTCACT
CAAAGGCGGTAATACGGTTATCCACAGAATCAGGGGATAACGCAGGAAAGAACATGTGAGCAAAAGGCCA
GCAAAAGGCCAGGAACCGTAAAAAGGCCGCGTTGCTGGCGTTTTTCCATAGGCTCCGCCCCCCTGACGAG
CATCACAAAAATCGACGCTCAAGTCAGAGGTGGCGAAACCCGACAGGACTATAAAGATACCAGGCGTTTC
CCCCTGGAAGCTCCCTCGTGCGCTCTCCTGTTCCGACCCTGCCGCTTACCGGATACCTGTCCGCCTTTCT
CCCTTCGGGAAGCGTGGCGCTTTCTCATAGCTCACGCTGTAGGTATCTCAGTTCGGTGTAGGTCGTTCGC
TCCAAGCTGGGCTGTGTGCACGAACCCCCCGTTCAGCCCGACCGCTGCGCCTTATCCGGTAACTATCGTC
TTGAGTCCAACCCGGTAAGACACGACTTATCGCCACTGGCAGCAGCCACTGGTAACAGGATTAGCAGAGC
GAGGTATGTAGGCGGTGCTACAGAGTTCTTGAAGTGGTGGCCTAACTACGGCTACACTAGAAGAACAGTA
TTTGGTATCTGCGCTCTGCTGAAGCCAGTTACCTTCGGAAAAAGAGTTGGTAGCTCTTGATCCGGCAAAC
AAACCACCGCTGGTAGCGGTGGTTTTTTTGTTTGCAAGCAGCAGATTACGCGCAGAAAAAAAGGATCTCA
AGAAGATCCTTTGATCTTTTCTACGGGGTCTGACGCTCAGTGGAACGAAAACTCACGTTAAGGGATTTTG
GTCATGAGATTATCAAAAAGGATCTTCACCTAGATCCTTTTAAATTAAAAATGAAGTTTTAAATCAATCT
AAAGTATATATGAGTAAACTTGGTCTGACAGTTACCAATGCTTAATCAGTGAGGCACCTATCTCAGCGAT
CTGTCTATTTCGTTCATCCATAGTTGCCTGACTCCCCGTCGTGTAGATAACTACGATACGGGAGGGCTTA
CCATCTGGCCCCAGTGCTGCAATGATACCGCGAGACCCACGCTCACCGGCTCCAGATTTATCAGCAATAA
ACCAGCCAGCCGGAAGGGCCGAGCGCAGAAGTGGTCCTGCAACTTTATCCGCCTCCATCCAGTCTATTAA
TTGTTGCCGGGAAGCTAGAGTAAGTAGTTCGCCAGTTAATAGTTTGCGCAACGTTGTTGCCATTGCTACA
GGCATCGTGGTGTCACGCTCGTCGTTTGGTATGGCTTCATTCAGCTCCGGTTCCCAACGATCAAGGCGAG
TTACATGATCCCCCATGTTGTGCAAAAAAGCGGTTAGCTCCTTCGGTCCTCCGATCGTTGTCAGAAGTAA
GTTGGCCGCAGTGTTATCACTCATGGTTATGGCAGCACTGCATAATTCTCTTACTGTCATGCCATCCGTA
AGATGCTTTTCTGTGACTGGTGAGTACTCAACCAAGTCATTCTGAGAATAGTGTATGCGGCGACCGAGTT
GCTCTTGCCCGGCGTCAATACGGGATAATACCGCGCCACATAGCAGAACTTTAAAAGTGCTCATCATTGG
AAAACGTTCTTCGGGGCGAAAACTCTCAAGGATCTTACCGCTGTTGAGATCCAGTTCGATGTAACCCACT
CGTGCACCCAACTGATCTTCAGCATCTTTTACTTTCACCAGCGTTTCTGGGTGAGCAAAAACAGGAAGGC
AAAATGCCGCAAAAAAGGGAATAAGGGCGACACGGAAATGTTGAATACTCATACTCTTCCTTTTTCAATA
TTATTGAAGCATTTATCAGGGTTATTGTCTCATGAGCGGATACATATTTGAATGTATTTAGAAAAATAAA
CAAATAGGGGTTCCGCGCACATTTCCCCGAAAAGTGCCACCTAAATTGTAAGCGTTAATATTTTGTTAAA
ATTCGCGTTAAATTTTTGTTAAATCAGCTCATTTTTTAACCAATAGGCCGAAATCGGCAAAATCCCTTAT
AAATCAAAAGAATAGACCGAGATAGGGT
[37 nt withheld, positions 2059-2095]
AAAGAACGTGGACTCCAACGTCAAAGG
[49 nt withheld, positions 2123-2171]
T
[91 nt withheld, positions 2173-2263]
G
[124 nt withheld, positions 2265-2388]
CCCATTCGCCATTCAGGCTGCGCAACTGTTGGGAAGGGCGATCGGTGCGGGCCTCTTCGCTATTACGCCA
G
Features (pLannotate 1.2.2; 6 found; start..end, strand, type, name):
      1..23      +  repeat_region  AAV2 ITR (fragment): inverted terminal repeat of adeno-associated virus serotype 2 inverted
    183..771     -  rep_origin     ori: high-copy-number ColE1/pMB1/pBR322/pUC origin of replication
    942..1802    -  CDS            AmpR: β-lactamase; bla; confers resistance to ampicillin, carbenicillin, and related antibiotics
   1803..1907    -  promoter       AmpR promoter: bla
   1960..2388    -  rep_origin     f1 ori (sequence partly withheld): f1 bacteriophage origin of replication; arrow indicates direction of (+) strand synthesis
   2393..3       -  CDS            lacZα (fragment) (across the origin): LacZα fragment of β-galactosidase; lacZ fragment
