[The description below was written by a language model from this plasmid's Addgene catalogue record and pLannotate feature annotations shown in this document.]
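Description:
pAV-CAG-oScarlet-WPRE-BC8-pA is an AAV transfer plasmid built for the Projection-TAG approach to multiplex projection tracing. It derives from a sister construct carrying Sun1-GFP, with the reporter exchanged between retained BamHI and NotI sites. The bacterial backbone carries a high-copy ColE1/pUC-type origin, an ampicillin resistance gene with its own promoter, and an f1 phage origin, along with small lacZα and lacI remnants that appear to be cloning leftovers. AAV2 inverted terminal repeats flank the expression cassette and define the segment that is packaged into recombinant AAV particles.

Between the ITRs, the CAG promoter is annotated as a CMV enhancer fragment, the chicken β-actin promoter and chimeric β-actin/β-globin intron sequence. It drives strong, ubiquitous expression of oScarlet, a red fluorescent protein that the annotation software matches to mScarlet. A WPRE follows the coding sequence to enhance transcript stability and expression, and an SV40 polyadenylation signal terminates the transcript, although it is annotated on the reverse strand. The barcode BC8 is not annotated as a feature. From the construct name it should lie in the unannotated gap between the WPRE and the poly(A) signal, where it would be transcribed as part of the 3′ untranslated region. According to the stated purpose, the fluorescent protein allows isolation of labelled cells, while the barcode identifies the projection target when differently barcoded viruses are used together.

Two sequence records are supplied, of 5,481 and 5,502 nt, with essentially the same features. They differ mainly at the downstream ITR, which is intact in the longer record and split into fragments in the shorter, sequencing-derived one.
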