Addgene plasmid #220772: pAV-CAG-oScarlet-WPRE-BC8-pA
Purpose: Expression of oScarlet for cell isolation and Projection-TAG BC for multiplex projection tracing
Depositing lab: Vijay Samineni. Depositing organization: Washington University in Saint Louis. Publication: Projection-TAGs enable multiplex projection tracing and multi-modal profiling of projection neurons. Yang L, Liu F, Hahm H, Okuda T, Li X, Zhang Y, Kalyanaraman V, Heitmeier MR, Samineni VK. Nat Commun. 2025 Jul 1;16(1):5557. doi: 10.1038/s41467-025-60360-w. PubMed 40593543.
Backbone
  Vector backbone: pAV-CAG-Sun1-GFP-WPRE-BC8-pA
  Backbone manufacturer: Samineni Lab (Addgene #220760)
  Vector type: AAV
Growth in bacteria
  Bacterial resistance: Ampicillin, 100 μg/mL
  Growth temperature: 37°C
  Growth strain: NEB Stable
  Copy number: High Copy
Gene/Insert
  Gene/Insert name: oScarlert-WPRE-BC8
  Species: Synthetic
  Promoter: CAG
  Cloning method: Restriction Enzyme; 5′ cloning site BamHI (not destroyed); 3′ cloning site NotI (not destroyed)
  Sequencing primers: 5′ n/a
Terms and licenses: Academic/Nonprofit Terms; Industry Terms: Not Available to Industry
Depositor comments: Please visit https://doi.org/10.1101/2024.04.24.590975 for bioRxiv preprint.
How to cite: pAV-CAG-oScarlet-WPRE-BC8-pA was a gift from Vijay Samineni (Addgene plasmid # 220772 ; http://n2t.net/addgene:220772 ; RRID:Addgene_220772)
